Addgene plasmid #90962: pWS175
Purpose: Cas9 gap repair vector - HygR
Depositing lab: Tom Ellis. Depositing organization: Imperial College London.
Backbone
  Vector backbone: 2 micron
  Backbone size w/o insert (bp): 4382
  Total vector size (bp): 11636
  Vector type: Yeast Expression, CRISPR
  Selectable markers: Hygromycin
Growth in bacteria
  Bacterial resistance: Kanamycin, 50 μg/mL
  Growth temperature: 37°C
  Growth strain: NEB Stable
  Copy number: High Copy
Gene/Insert
  Gene/Insert name: Cas9
  Species: S. cerevisiae (budding yeast)
Terms and licenses: Academic/Nonprofit Terms; Industry Terms: Not Available to Industry
Depositor comments: For more information see https://benchling.com/pub/ellis-crispr-tools
How to cite: pWS175 was a gift from Tom Ellis (Addgene plasmid # 90962 ; http://n2t.net/addgene:90962 ; RRID:Addgene_90962)
