[The description below was written by a language model from this plasmid's Addgene catalogue record and pLannotate feature annotations shown in this document.]
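Description:
pWS175 is an 11.6 kb yeast CRISPR shuttle plasmid described by its depositor as a Cas9 gap repair vector carrying hygromycin resistance. It is built on a 2μ backbone, so it replicates episomally at multiple copies in Saccharomyces cerevisiae through the 2μ origin. Yeast transformants are selected with the hphMX6 hygromycin cassette, which ends in the Ashbya gossypii TEF terminator. In E. coli the plasmid is maintained at high copy by a ColE1/pUC-type origin and selected with kanamycin through the aph(3')-Ia KanR gene.

The main payload is the Streptococcus pyogenes Cas9 coding sequence, followed by two tandem SV40 nuclear localization signals and a PGK1 terminator fragment. The promoter driving Cas9 is not annotated in the feature table. The catalogue lists the insert species as budding yeast, which probably reflects the expression host, since the annotation identifies the protein as the S. pyogenes enzyme.

Downstream lies a guide RNA region. It comprises a tRNA element, a superfolder GFP coding sequence closed by the bacterial rrnB T1 and T7Te terminators, and then the S. pyogenes gRNA scaffold. This layout suggests a tRNA-linked sgRNA expression unit in which the GFP cassette occupies the position of the spacer, as a placeholder or dropout marker, although the record does not spell this out.

The "gap repair" purpose implies that the vector is linearised and co-transformed into yeast with a guide-containing fragment, so that homologous recombination reconstitutes a selectable Cas9-plus-guide plasmid for genome editing. The record does not give details of this workflow and refers to external depositor documentation.
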