Features (pLannotate 1.2.2; 14 found; start..end, strand, type, name):
      1..589     +  rep_origin     ori: high-copy-number ColE1/pMB1/pBR322/pUC origin of replication
   1451..5554    +  CDS            cas9: CAS9_STRP1 - Also known as csn1 From Streptococcus pyogenes serotype M1.
   5567..5587    +  CDS            SV40 NLS: nuclear localization signal of SV40 (simian virus 40) large T antigen
   5591..5611    +  CDS            SV40 NLS: nuclear localization signal of SV40 (simian virus 40) large T antigen
   5630..5854    +  terminator     PGK1 terminator (fragment): S. cerevisae PGK1; transcription terminator for 3-phosphoglycerate kinase gene
   6204..6294    +  ncRNA          tRNA: Accession: RF00005 - tRNA
   6539..7252    +  CDS            superfolder GFP: GFP variant that folds robustly even when fused to poorly folded proteins (Pédelacq et al., 2006)
   7264..7335    +  terminator     rrnB T1 terminator: transcription terminator T1 from the E. coli rrnB gene
   7351..7378    +  terminator     T7Te terminator: phage T7 early transcription terminator
   7392..7467    +  misc_RNA       gRNA scaffold: guide RNA scaffold for the Streptococcus pyogenes CRISPR/Cas9 system
   7978..9552    +  gene           hphMX6: yeast selectable marker conferring hygromycin resistance
   9355..9552    +  terminator     TEF terminator: Ashbya gossypii TEF terminator
   9557..10539   -  rep_origin     2μ ori: yeast 2μ plasmid origin of replication
  10597..11412   -  CDS            KanR: aminoglycoside phosphotransferase; aph(3')-Ia; confers resistance to kanamycin in bacteria or G418 (Geneticin®) in eukaryotes
>Addgene plasmid #90962 | pWS175 | addgene full sequence | sequence record 287209 | Addgene NGS Result
TTGAGATCCTTTTTTTCTGCGCGTAATCTGCTGCTTGCAAACAAAAAAACCACCGCTACCAGCGGTGGTT
TGTTTGCCGGATCAAGAGCTACCAACTCTTTTTCCGAAGGTAACTGGCTTCAGCAGAGCGCAGATACCAA
ATACTGTTCTTCTAGTGTAGCCGTAGTTAGGCCACCACTTCAAGAACTCTGTAGCACCGCCTACATACCT
CGCTCTGCTAATCCTGTTACCAGTGGCTGCTGCCAGTGGCGATAAGTCGTGTCTTACCGGGTTGGACTCA
AGACGATAGTTACCGGATAAGGCGCAGCGGTCGGGCTGAACGGGGGGTTCGTGCACACAGCCCAGCTTGG
AGCGAACGACCTACACCGAACTGAGATACCTACAGCGTGAGCTATGAGAAAGCGCCACGCTTCCCGAAGG
GAGAAAGGCGGACAGGTATCCGGTAAGCGGCAGGGTCGGAACAGGAGAGCGCACGAGGGAGCTTCCAGGG
GGAAACGCCTGGTATCTTTATAGTCCTGTCGGGTTTCGCCACCTCTGACTTGAGCGTCGATTTTTGTGAT
GCTCGTCAGGGGGGCGGAGCCTATGGAAAAACGCCAGCAACGCGGCCTTTTTACGGTTCCTGGCCTTTTG
CTGGCCTTTTGCTCACATGTTCTTTCCTGCGTTATCCCCTGATTCTGTGGATAACCGTGCGGCCGCCCCT
GAATTCGCATCTAGACTGAACTGGCCGATAATTGCAGACGAACGGTGAGTAAGGAAAGAGTGAGGAACTA
TCGCATACCTGCATTTAAAGATGCCGATTTGGGCGCGAATCCTTTATTTTGGCTTCACCCTCATACTATT
ATCAGGGCCAGAAAAAGGAAGTGTTTCCCTCCTTCTTGAATTGATGTTACCCTCATAAAGCACGTGGCCT
CTTATCGAGAAAGAAATTACCGTCGCTCGTGATTTGTTTGCAAAAAGAACAAAACTGAAAAAACCCAGAC
ACGCTCGACTTCCTGTCATCCTATTGATTGCAGCTTCCAATTTCGTCACACAACAAGGTCCTAGCGACGG
CTCACAGGTTTTGTAACAAGCAATCGAAGGTTCTGGAATGGCGGGAAAGGGTTTAGTACCACATGCTATG
ATGCCCACTGTGATCTCCAGAGCAAAGTTCGTTCGATCGTACTGTTACTCTCTCTCTTTCAAACAGAATT
GTCCGAATCGTGTGACAACAACAGCCTGTTCTCACACACTCTTTTCTTCTAACCAAGGGGGTGGTTTAGT
TTAGTAGAACCTCGTGAAACTTACATTTACATATATATAAACTTGCATAAATTGGTCAATGCAAGAAATA
CATATTTGGTCTTTTCTAATTCGTAGTTTTTCAAGTTCTTAGATGCTTTCTTTTTCTCTTTTTTACAGAT
CATCAAGGAAGTAATTATCTACTTTTTACAACAAATATAAAACAAGATCTATGGACAAGAAGTATTCTAT
CGGACTGGATATCGGGACTAATAGCGTCGGGTGGGCCGTGATCACTGACGAGTACAAGGTGCCCTCTAAG
AAGTTCAAGGTGCTCGGGAACACCGACCGGCATTCCATCAAGAAAAATCTGATCGGAGCTCTCCTCTTTG
ATTCAGGGGAAACCGCTGAAGCAACCCGCCTCAAGCGGACTGCTAGACGGCGGTACACCAGGAGGAAGAA
CCGGATTTGTTACCTTCAAGAGATATTCTCCAACGAAATGGCAAAGGTCGACGACAGCTTCTTCCATAGG
CTGGAAGAATCATTCCTCGTGGAAGAGGATAAGAAGCATGAACGGCATCCCATCTTCGGTAATATCGTCG
ACGAGGTGGCCTATCACGAGAAATACCCAACCATCTACCATCTTCGCAAAAAGCTGGTGGACTCAACCGA
CAAGGCAGACCTCCGGCTTATCTACCTGGCCCTGGCCCACATGATCAAGTTCAGAGGCCACTTCCTGATC
GAGGGCGACCTCAATCCTGACAATAGCGATGTGGATAAACTGTTCATCCAGCTGGTGCAGACTTACAACC
AGCTCTTTGAAGAGAACCCCATCAATGCAAGCGGAGTCGATGCCAAGGCCATTCTGTCAGCCCGGCTGTC
AAAGAGCCGCAGACTTGAGAATCTTATCGCTCAGCTGCCGGGTGAAAAGAAAAATGGACTGTTCGGGAAC
CTGATTGCTCTTTCACTTGGGCTGACTCCCAATTTCAAGTCTAATTTCGACCTGGCAGAGGATGCCAAGC
TGCAACTGTCCAAGGACACCTATGATGACGATCTCGACAACCTCCTGGCCCAGATCGGTGACCAATACGC
CGACCTTTTCCTTGCTGCTAAGAATCTTTCTGACGCCATCCTGCTGTCTGACATTCTCCGCGTGAACACT
GAAATCACCAAGGCCCCTCTTTCAGCTTCAATGATTAAGCGGTATGATGAGCACCACCAGGACCTGACCC
TGCTTAAGGCACTCGTCCGGCAGCAGCTTCCGGAGAAGTACAAGGAAATCTTCTTTGACCAGTCAAAGAA
TGGATACGCCGGCTACATCGACGGAGGTGCCTCCCAAGAGGAATTTTATAAGTTTATCAAACCTATCCTT
GAGAAGATGGACGGCACCGAAGAGCTCCTCGTGAAACTGAATCGGGAGGATCTGCTGCGGAAGCAGCGCA
CTTTCGACAATGGGAGCATTCCCCACCAGATCCATCTTGGGGAGCTTCACGCCATCCTTCGGCGCCAAGA
GGACTTCTACCCCTTTCTTAAGGACAACAGGGAGAAGATTGAGAAAATTCTCACTTTCCGCATCCCCTAC
TACGTGGGACCCCTCGCCAGAGGAAATAGCCGGTTTGCTTGGATGACCAGAAAGTCAGAAGAAACTATCA
CTCCCTGGAACTTCGAAGAGGTGGTGGACAAGGGAGCCAGCGCTCAGTCATTCATCGAACGGATGACTAA
CTTCGATAAGAACCTCCCCAATGAGAAGGTCCTGCCGAAACATTCCCTGCTCTACGAGTACTTTACCGTG
TACAACGAGCTGACCAAGGTGAAATATGTCACCGAAGGGATGAGGAAGCCCGCATTCCTGTCAGGCGAAC
AAAAGAAGGCAATTGTGGACCTTCTGTTCAAGACCAATAGAAAGGTGACCGTGAAGCAGCTGAAGGAGGA
CTATTTCAAGAAAATTGAATGCTTCGACTCTGTGGAGATTAGCGGGGTCGAAGATCGGTTCAACGCAAGC
CTGGGTACTTACCATGATCTGCTTAAGATCATCAAGGACAAGGATTTTCTGGACAATGAGGAGAACGAGG
ACATCCTTGAGGACATTGTCCTGACTCTCACTCTGTTCGAGGACCGGGAAATGATCGAGGAGAGGCTTAA
GACCTACGCCCATCTGTTCGACGATAAAGTGATGAAGCAACTTAAACGGAGAAGATATACCGGATGGGGA
CGCCTTAGCCGCAAACTCATCAACGGAATCCGGGACAAACAGAGCGGAAAGACCATTCTTGATTTCCTTA
AGAGCGACGGATTCGCTAATCGCAACTTCATGCAACTTATCCATGATGATTCCCTGACCTTTAAGGAGGA
CATCCAGAAGGCCCAAGTGTCTGGACAAGGTGACTCACTGCACGAGCATATCGCAAATCTGGCTGGTTCA
CCCGCTATTAAGAAGGGTATTCTCCAGACCGTGAAAGTCGTGGACGAGCTGGTCAAGGTGATGGGTCGCC
ATAAACCAGAGAACATTGTCATCGAGATGGCCAGGGAAAACCAGACTACCCAGAAGGGACAGAAGAACAG
CAGGGAGCGGATGAAAAGAATTGAGGAAGGGATTAAGGAGCTCGGGTCACAGATCCTTAAAGAGCACCCG
GTGGAAAACACCCAGCTTCAGAATGAGAAGCTCTATCTGTACTACCTTCAAAATGGACGCGATATGTATG
TGGACCAAGAGCTTGATATCAACAGGCTCTCAGACTACGACGTGGACCATATCGTCCCTCAGAGCTTCCT
CAAAGACGACTCAATTGACAATAAGGTGCTGACTCGCTCAGACAAGAACCGGGGAAAGTCAGATAACGTG
CCCTCAGAGGAAGTCGTGAAAAAGATGAAGAACTATTGGCGCCAGCTTCTGAACGCAAAGCTGATCACTC
AGCGGAAGTTCGACAATCTCACTAAGGCTGAGAGGGGCGGACTGAGCGAACTGGACAAAGCAGGATTCAT
TAAACGGCAACTTGTGGAGACTCGGCAGATTACTAAACATGTCGCCCAAATCCTTGACTCACGCATGAAT
ACCAAGTACGACGAAAACGACAAACTTATCCGCGAGGTGAAGGTGATTACCCTGAAGTCCAAGCTGGTCA
GCGATTTCAGAAAGGACTTTCAATTCTACAAAGTGCGGGAGATCAATAACTATCATCATGCTCATGACGC
ATATCTGAATGCCGTGGTGGGAACCGCCCTGATCAAGAAGTACCCAAAGCTGGAAAGCGAGTTCGTGTAC
GGAGACTACAAGGTCTACGACGTGCGCAAGATGATTGCCAAATCTGAGCAGGAGATCGGAAAGGCCACCG
CAAAGTACTTCTTCTACAGCAACATCATGAATTTCTTCAAGACCGAAATCACCCTTGCAAACGGTGAGAT
CCGGAAGAGGCCGCTCATCGAGACTAATGGGGAGACTGGCGAAATCGTGTGGGACAAGGGCAGAGATTTC
GCTACCGTGCGCAAAGTGCTTTCTATGCCTCAAGTGAACATCGTGAAGAAAACCGAGGTGCAAACCGGAG
GCTTTTCTAAGGAATCAATCCTCCCCAAGCGCAACTCCGACAAGCTCATTGCAAGGAAGAAGGATTGGGA
CCCTAAGAAGTACGGCGGATTCGATTCACCAACTGTGGCTTATTCTGTCCTGGTCGTGGCTAAGGTGGAA
AAAGGAAAGTCTAAGAAGCTCAAGAGCGTGAAGGAACTGCTGGGTATCACCATTATGGAGCGCAGCTCCT
TCGAGAAGAACCCAATTGACTTTCTCGAAGCCAAAGGTTACAAGGAAGTCAAGAAGGACCTTATCATCAA
GCTCCCAAAGTATAGCCTGTTCGAACTGGAGAATGGGCGGAAGCGGATGCTCGCCTCCGCTGGCGAACTT
CAGAAGGGTAATGAGCTGGCTCTCCCCTCCAAGTACGTGAATTTCCTCTACCTTGCAAGCCATTACGAGA
AGCTGAAGGGGAGCCCCGAGGACAACGAGCAAAAGCAACTGTTTGTGGAGCAGCATAAGCATTATCTGGA
CGAGATCATTGAGCAGATTTCCGAGTTTTCTAAACGCGTCATTCTCGCTGATGCCAACCTCGATAAAGTC
CTTAGCGCATACAATAAGCACAGAGACAAACCAATTCGGGAGCAGGCTGAGAATATCATCCACCTGTTCA
CCCTCACCAATCTTGGTGCCCCTGCCGCATTCAAGTACTTCGACACCACCATCGACCGGAAACGCTATAC
CTCCACCAAAGAAGTGCTGGACGCCACCCTCATCCACCAGAGCATCACCGGACTTTACGAAACTCGGATT
GACCTCTCACAGCTCGGAGGGGATGAGGGAGCTGATCCAAAAAAGAAGAGAAAGGTAGATCCAAAAAAGA
AGAGAAAGGTATAAGGATCCTAACTCGAGATTGAATTGAATTGAAATCGATAGATCAATTTTTTTCTTTT
CTCTTTCCCCATCCTTTACGCTAAAATAATAGTTTATTTTATTTTTTGAATATTTTTTATTTATATACGT
ATATATAGACTATTATTTATCTTTTAATGATTATTAAGATTTTTATTAAAAAAAAATTCGCTCCTCTTTT
AATGCCTTTATGCAGTTTTTTTTTCCCATTCGATATTTCTATGTGCTGCCAAGATATCAACAACAGAGGA
CATATGCCCTACCTCCATGATCTACTGACGTCCCTGAGGCTGCAATTCATGTAATGGGGCAGTATCCGCG
GCAAGTCCTAGTGCAATGGCGGTTTTTTACCCTCGTTCTGAAGAAGAGGCGACGCGGGTGCGGTCATCAC
TAATGTGGAAATTGGTAAGACTCTCGGGCCTCCGCCTTTAGGCGGTGCTTACTCTTTCATAAAGGGGCTG
TTAGTTATGCAACGATGTGCTTCAGTATTACATTTTTTGCCTTCAACGCCTTGATTGTTCTATTTTTGCT
AATAATAAATCTATTTCATCGGACTAAAAGTCCATTAGTTGTAAGCGGATTTAGCTCAGTTGGGAGAGCG
CCAGACTGAAGAAAAACTTCGGTCAAGTCATCTGGAGGTCCTGTGTTCGATCCACAGAATTCGCAGATGG
CCGGCATGGTCCCAGCCTCCTCGCTGGCGCCGGCTGGGCAACACCTTCGGGTGGCGAATGGGACTTGAGA
CGGAAAGTGAAACGTGATTTCATGCGTCATTTTGAACATTTTGTAAATCTTATTTAATAATGTGTGCGGC
AATTCACATTTAATTTATGAATGTTTTCTTAACATCGCGGCAACTCAAGAAACGGCAGGTTCGGATCTTA
GCTACTAGAGAAAGAGGAGAAATACTAGATGCGTAAAGGCGAAGAGCTGTTCACTGGTGTCGTCCCTATT
CTGGTGGAACTGGATGGTGATGTCAACGGTCATAAGTTTTCCGTGCGTGGCGAGGGTGAAGGTGACGCAA
CTAATGGTAAACTGACGCTGAAGTTCATCTGTACTACTGGTAAACTGCCGGTTCCTTGGCCGACTCTGGT
AACGACGCTGACTTATGGTGTTCAGTGCTTTGCTCGTTATCCGGACCATATGAAGCAGCATGACTTCTTC
AAGTCCGCCATGCCGGAAGGCTATGTGCAGGAACGCACGATTTCCTTTAAGGATGACGGCACGTACAAAA
CGCGTGCGGAAGTGAAATTTGAAGGCGATACCCTGGTAAACCGCATTGAGCTGAAAGGCATTGACTTTAA
AGAGGACGGCAATATCCTGGGCCATAAGCTGGAATACAATTTTAACAGCCACAATGTTTACATCACCGCC
GATAAACAAAAAAATGGCATTAAAGCGAATTTTAAAATTCGCCACAACGTGGAGGATGGCAGCGTGCAGC
TGGCTGATCACTACCAGCAAAACACTCCAATCGGTGATGGTCCTGTTCTGCTGCCAGACAATCACTATCT
GAGCACGCAAAGCGTTCTGTCTAAAGATCCGAACGAGAAACGCGATCATATGGTTCTGCTGGAGTTCGTA
ACCGCAGCGGGCATCACGCATGGTATGGATGAACTGTACAAATGACCAGGCATCAAATAAAACGAAAGGC
TCAGTCGAAAGACTGGGCCTTTCGTTTTATCTGTTGTTTGTCGGTGAACGCTCTCTACTAGAGTCACACT
GGCTCACCTTCGGGTGGGCCTTTCTGCGTTTATACGTCTCAGTTTTAGAGCTAGAAATAGCAAGTTAAAA
TAAGGCTAGTCCGTTATCAACTTGAAAAAGTGGCACCGAGTCGGTGCTTTTTTTATTTTTTGTCACTATT
GTTATGTAAAATGCCACCTCTGACAGTATGGAACGCAAACTTCTGTCTAGTGGATAGCTGGACATTCCAG
GCAGTGCCTCTGCCGCCGGACCCCTCTCGTGATTGGGTAGCTGGACATGCCCTTGTAAGATATAACAAGA
GCCTGCCTGTCTAATGATCTCACGGCGAAAGTCGGGGAGACAGCAGCGGCTGCAGACATTATACCGCAAC
AACACTAAGGTGAGATAACTCCGTACATTGACTACGCGTTCCTCTAGACCTTACTTGACCGGATACAGTG
TCTTTGACACGTTTATGGGTTACAGCAATCACATCCAAGACTGGCTATGCACGAAGCAACTCTTGAGTGT
TAAAATGTTGACCCCTGTATTTGGGATGCGGGTAGTAGATGAGTGCAGGATATCAGCAGTTACAGAGATG
TTACGAACCACTAGTGCACTGCAGTACAGTTTAGCTTGCCTCGTCCCCGCCGGGTCACCCGGCCAGCGAC
ATGGAGGCCCAGAATACCCTCCTTGACAGTCTTGACGTGCGCAGCTCAGGGGCATGATGTGACTGTCGCC
CGTACATTTAGCCCATACATCCCCATGTATAATCATTTGCATCCATACATTTTGATGGCCGCACGGCGCG
AAGCAAAAATTACGGCTCCTCGCTCCAGACCTGCGAGCAGGGAAACGCTCCCCTCACAGACGCGTTGAAT
TGTCCCCACGCCGCGCCCCTGTAGAGAAATATAAAAGGTTAGGATTTGCCACTGAGGTTCTTCTTTCATA
TACTTCCTTTTAAAATCTTGCTAGGATACAGTTCTCACATCACATCCGAACATAAACAAAAATGGGTAAA
AAGCCTGAACTCACCGCGACGTCTGTCGAGAAGTTTCTGATCGAAAAGTTCGACAGCGTGTCCGACCTGA
TGCAGCTCTCGGAGGGCGAAGAATCTCGTGCTTTCAGCTTCGATGTAGGAGGGCGTGGATATGTCCTGCG
GGTAAATAGCTGCGCCGATGGTTTCTACAAAGATCGTTATGTTTATCGGCACTTTGCATCGGCCGCGCTC
CCGATTCCGGAAGTGCTTGACATTGGGGAATTTAGCGAGAGCCTGACCTATTGCATCTCCCGCCGTGCAC
AGGGTGTCACGTTGCAAGACCTGCCTGAAACCGAACTGCCCGCTGTTCTGCAACCGGTCGCGGAGGCCAT
GGATGCGATCGCTGCGGCCGATCTTAGCCAGACGAGCGGGTTCGGCCCATTCGGACCGCAAGGAATCGGT
CAATACACTACATGGCGTGATTTCATATGCGCGATTGCTGATCCCCATGTGTATCACTGGCAAACTGTGA
TGGACGACACCGTCAGTGCGTCCGTCGCGCAGGCTCTCGATGAGCTGATGCTTTGGGCCGAGGACTGCCC
CGAAGTCCGGCACCTCGTGCACGCGGATTTCGGCTCCAACAATGTCCTGACGGACAATGGCCGCATAACA
GCGGTCATTGACTGGAGCGAGGCGATGTTCGGGGATTCCCAATACGAGGTCGCCAACATCTTCTTCTGGA
GGCCGTGGTTGGCTTGTATGGAGCAGCAGACGCGCTACTTCGAGCGGAGGCATCCGGAGCTTGCAGGATC
GCCGCGGCTCCGGGCGTATATGCTCCGCATTGGTCTTGACCAACTCTATCAGAGCTTGGTTGACGGCAAT
TTCGATGATGCAGCTTGGGCGCAGGGTCGATGCGACGCAATCGTCCGATCCGGAGCCGGGACTGTCGGGC
GTACACAAATCGCCCGCAGAAGCGCGGCCGTCTGGACCGATGGCTGTGTAGAAGTACTCGCCGATAGTGG
AAACCGACGCCCCAGCACTCGTCCGAGGGCAAAGGAATAAAGTAACTGACAATAAAAAGATTCTTGTTTT
CAAGAACTTGTCATTTGTATAGTTTTTTTATATTGTAGTTGTTCTATTTTAATCAAATGTTAGCGTGATT
TATATTTTTTTTCGCCTCGACATCATCTGCCCAGATGCGAAGTTAAGTGCGCAGAAAGTAATATCATGCG
TCAATCGTATGTGAATGCTGGTCGCTATACTGGAGTAACGAAGCATCTGTGCTTCATTTTGTAGAACAAA
AATGCAACGCGAGAGCGCTAATTTTTCAAACAAAGAATCTGAGCTGCATTTTTACAGAACAGAAATGCAA
CGCGAAAGCGCTATTTTACCAACGAAGAATCTGTGCTTCATTTTTGTAAAACAAAAATGCAACGCGAGAG
CGCTAATTTTTCAAACAAAGAATCTGAGCTGCATTTTTACAGAACAGAAATGCAACGCGAGAGCGCTATT
TTACCAACAAAGAATCTATACTTCTTTTTTGTTCTACAAAAATGCATCCCGAGAGCGCTATTTTTCTAAC
AAAGCATCTTAGATTACTTTTTTTCTCCTTTGTGCGCTCTATAATGCAGTCTCTTGATAACTTTTTGCAC
TGTAGGTCCGTTAAGGTTAGAAGAAGGCTACTTTGGTGTCTATTTTCTCTTCCATAAAAAAAGCCTGACT
CCACTTCCCGCGTTTACTGATTACTAGCGAAGCTGCGGGTGCATTTTTTCAAGATAAAGGCATCCCCGAT
TATATTCTATACCGATGTGGATTGCGCATACTTTGTGAACAGAAAGTGATAGCGTTGATGATTCTTCATT
GGTCAGAAAATTATGAACGGTTTCTTCTATTTTGTCTCTATATACTACGTATAGGAAATGTTTACATTTT
CGTATTGTTTTCGATTCACTCTATGAATAGTTCTTACTACAATTTTTTTGTCTAAAGAGTAATACTAGAG
ATAAACATAAAAAATGTAGAGGTCGAGTTTAGATGCAAGTTCAAGGAGCGAAAGGTGGATGGGTAGGTTA
TATAGGGATATAGCACAGAGATATATAGCAAAGAGATACTTTTGAGCAATGTTTGTGGAAGCGGTATTCG
CAATATTTTAGTAGCTCGTTACAGTCCGGTGCGTTTTTGGTTTTTTGAAAGTGCGTCATCAGAGCGCTTT
TGGTTTTCAAAAGCGCTCTGAAGTTCCTATACTTTCTAGCTAGAGAATAGGAACTTCCCGAGCGGCCGCG
TGTTACAACCAATTAACCAATTCTGATTAGAAAAACTCATCGAGCATCAAATGAAACTGCAATTTATTCA
TATCAGGATTATCAATACCATATTTTTGAAAAAGCCGTTTCTGTAATGAAGGAGAAAACTCACCGAGGCA
GTTCCATAGGATGGCAAGATCCTGGTATCGGTCTGCGATTCCGACTCGTCCAACATCAATACAACCTATT
AATTTCCCCTCGTCAAAAATAAGGTTATCAAGTGAGAAATCACCATGAGTGACGACTGAATCCGGTGAGA
ATGGCAAAAGCTTATGCATTTCTTTCCAGACTTGTTCAACAGGCCAGCCATTACGCTCGTCATCAAAATC
ACTCGCATCAACCAAACCGTTATTCATTCGTGATTGCGCCTGAGCGAGGCGAAATACGCGATCGCTGTTA
AAAGGACAATTACAAACAGGAATCGAATGCAACCGGCGCAGGAACACTGCCAGCGCATCAACAATATTTT
CACCTGAATCAGGATATTCTTCTAATACCTGGAATGCTGTTTTCCCGGGGATCGCAGTGGTGAGTAACCA
TGCATCATCAGGAGTACGGATAAAATGCTTGATGGTCGGAAGAGGCATAAATTCCGTCAGCCAGTTTAGT
CTGACCATCTCATCTGTAACATCATTGGCAACGCTACCTTTGCCATGTTTCAGAAACAACTCTGGCGCAT
CGGGCTTCCCATACAATCGATAGATTGTCGCACCTGATTGCCCGACATTATCGCGAGCCCATTTATACCC
ATATAAATCAGCATCCATGTTGGAATTTAATCGCGGCCTGGAGCAAGACGTTTCCCGTTGAATATGGCTC
ATAACACCCCTTGTATTACTGTTTATGTAAGCAGACAGTTTTATTGTTCATGATGATATATTTTTATCTT
GTGCAATGTAACATCAGAGATTTTGAGACACAACGTGGCTTTGTTGAATAAATCGAACTTTTGCTGAGTT
GAAGGATCAGTCATGACCAAAATCCCTTAACGTGAGTTTTCGTTCCACTGAGCGTCAGACCCCGTAGAAA
AGATCAAAGGATCTTC
